>Addgene plasmid #164249 | pQCXIP-GFP-LmnB1 | addgene full sequence | sequence record 331947 | Addgene NGS Result
GACATTGATTATTGACTAGTTATTAATAGTAATCAATTACGGGGTCATTAGTTCATAGCCCATATATGGA
GTTCCGCGTTACATAACTTACGGTAAATGGCCCGCCTGGCTGACCGCCCAACGACCCCCGCCCATTGACG
TCAATAATGACGTATGTTCCCATAGTAACGCCAATAGGGACTTTCCATTGACGTCAATGGGTGGAGTATT
TACGGTAAACTGCCCACTTGGCAGTACATCAAGTGTATCATATGCCAAGTACGCCCCCTATTGACGTCAA
TGACGGTAAATGGCCCGCCTGGCATTATGCCCAGTACATGACCTTATGGGACTTTCCTACTTGGCAGTAC
ATCTACGTATTAGTCATCGCTATTACCATGGTGATGCGGTTTTGGCAGTACATCAATGGGCGTGGATAGC
GGTTTGACTCACGGGGATTTCCAAGTCTCCACCCCATTGACGTCAATGGGAGTTTGTTTTGGCACCAAAA
TCAACGGGACTTTCCAAAATGTCGTAACAACTCCGCCCCATTGACGCAAATGGGCGGTAGGCGTGTACGG
TGGGAGGTCTATATAAGCAGAGCTCAATAAAAGAGCCCACAACCCCTCACTCGGCGCGCCAGTCTTCCGA
TAGACTGCGTCGCCCGGGTACCCGTATTCCCAATAAAGCCTCTTGCTGTTTGCATCCGAATCGTGGTCTC
GCTGTTCCTTGGGAGGGTCTCCTCTGAGTGATTGACTACCCACGACGGGGGTCTTTCATTTGGGGGCTCG
TCCGGGATTTGGAGACCCCTGCCCAGGGACCACCGACCCACCACCGGGAGGTAAGCTGGCCAGCAACTTA
TCTGTGTCTGTCCGATTGTCTAGTGTCTATGTTTGATGTTATGCGCCTGCGTCTGTACTAGTTAGCTAAC
TAGCTCTGTATCTGGCGGACCCGTGGTGGAACTGACGAGTTCTGAACACCCGGCCGCAACCCTGGGAGAC
GTCCCAGGGACTTTGGGGGCCGTTTTTGTGGCCCGACCTGAGGAAGGGAGTCGATGTGGAATCCGACCCC
GTCAGGATATGTGGTTCTGGTAGGAGACGAGAACCTAAAACAGTTCCCGCCTCCGTCTGAATTTTTGCTT
TCGGTTTGGAACCGAAGCCGCGCGTCTTGTCTGCTGCAGCGCTGCAGCATCGTTCTGTGTTGTCTCTGTC
TGACTGTGTTTCTGTATTTGTCTGAAAATTAGGGCCAGACTGTTACCACTCCCTTAAGTTTGACCTTAGG
TCACTGGAAAGATGTCGAGCGGATCGCTCACAACCAGTCGGTAGATGTCAAGAAGAGACGTTGGGTTACC
TTCTGCTCTGCAGAATGGCCAACCTTTAACGTCGGATGGCCGCGAGACGGCACCTTTAACCGAGACCTCA
TCACCCAGGTTAAGATCAAGGTCTTTTCACCTGGCCCGCATGGACACCCAGACCAGGTCCCCTACATCGT
GACCTGGGAAGCCTTGGCTTTTGACCCCCCTCCCTGGGTCAAGCCCTTTGTACACCCTAAGCCTCCGCCT
CCTCTTCCTCCATCCGCCCCGTCTCTCCCCCTTGAACCTCCTCGTTCGACCCCGCCTCGATCCTCCCTTT
ATCCAGCCCTCACTCCTTCTCTAGGCGCCGGAATTGAAGATCTGGGGGATCGATCCTCTAGAGTCCGTTA
CATAACTTACGGTAAATGGCCCGCCTGGCTGACCGCCCAACGACCCCCGCCCATTGACGTCAATAATGAC
GTATGTTCCCATAGTAACGCCAATAGGGACTTTCCATTGACGTCAATGGGTGGAGTATTTACGGTAAACT
GCCCACTTGGCAGTACATCAAGTGTATCATATGCCAAGTACGCCCCCTATTGACGTCAATGACGGTAAAT
GGCCCGCCTGGCATTATGCCCAGTACATGACCTTATGGGACTTTCCTACTTGGCAGTACATCTACGTATT
AGTCATCGCTATTACCATGGTGATGCGGTTTTGGCAGTACATCAATGGGCGTGGATAGCGGTTTGACTCA
CGGGGATTTCCAAGTCTCCACCCCATTGACGTCAATGGGAGTTTGTTTTGGCACCAAAATCAACGGGACT
TTCCAAAATGTCGTAACAACTCCGCCCCATTGACGCAAATGGGCGGTAGGCGTGTACGGTGGGAGGTCTA
TATAAGCAGAGCTCGTTTAGTGAACCGTCAGATCGCCTGGAGACGCCATCCACGCTGTTTTGACCTCCAT
AGAAGACACCGGGACCGATCCAGCCTCCGCGGCCGGGAACGGTGCATTGGAACGGACCTGCAGGAATTGA
TCCGCGGCCGCATGGTGAGCAAGGGCGAGGAGCTGTTCACCGGGGTGGTGCCCATCCTGGTCGAGCTGGA
CGGCGACGTAAACGGCCACAAGTTCAGCGTGTCCGGCGAGGGCGAGGGCGATGCCACCTACGGCAAGCTG
ACCCTGAAGTTCATCTGCACCACCGGCAAGCTGCCCGTGCCCTGGCCCACCCTCGTGACCACCCTGACCT
ACGGCGTGCAGTGCTTCAGCCGCTACCCCGACCACATGAAGCAGCACGACTTCTTCAAGTCCGCCATGCC
CGAAGGCTACGTCCAGGAGCGCACCATCTTCTTCAAGGACGACGGCAACTACAAGACCCGCGCCGAGGTG
AAGTTCGAGGGCGACACCCTGGTGAACCGCATCGAGCTGAAGGGCATCGACTTCAAGGAGGACGGCAACA
TCCTGGGGCACAAGCTGGAGTACAACTACAACAGCCACAACGTCTATATCATGGCCGACAAGCAGAAGAA
CGGCATCAAGGTGAACTTCAAGATCCGCCACAACATCGAGGACGGCAGCGTGCAGCTCGCCGACCACTAC
CAGCAGAACACCCCCATCGGCGACGGCCCCGTGCTGCTGCCCGACAACCACTACCTGAGCACCCAGTCCG
CCCTGAGCAAAGACCCCAACGAGAAGCGCGATCACATGGTCCTGCTGGAGTTCGTGACCGCCGCCGGGAT
CACTCTCGGCATGGACGAGCTGTACAAGACCGGATCAACAAGTTTGTACAAAAAAGCAGGCTGCGCGACT
GCGACCCCCGTGCCGCCGCGGATGGGCAGCCGCGCTGGCGGCCCCACCACGCCGCTGAGCCCCACGCGCC
TGTCGCGGCTCCAGGAGAAGGAGGAGCTGCGCGAGCTCAATGACCGGCTGGCGGTGTACATCGACAAGGT
GCGCAGCCTGGAGACGGAGAACAGCGCGCTGCAGCTGCAGGTGACGGAGCGCGAGGAGGTGCGCGGCCGT
GAGCTCACCGGCCTCAAGGCGCTCTACGAGACCGAGCTGGCCGACGCGCGACGCGCGCTCGACGACACGG
CCCGCGAGCGCGCCAAGCTGCAGATCGAGCTGGGCAAGTGCAAGGCGGAACACGACCAGCTGCTCCTCAA
CTATGCTAAGAAGGAATCTGATCTTAATGGCGCCCAGATCAAGCTTCGAGAATATGAAGCAGCACTCAAT
TCGAAAGATGCAGCTCTTGCTACTGCACTTGGTGACAAAAAAAGTTTAGAGGGAGATTTGGAGGATCTGA
AGGATCAGATTGCCCAGTTGGAAGCCTCCTTAGCTGCAGCCAAAAAACAGTTAGCAGATGAAACTTTACT
TAAAGTAGATTTGGAGAATCGTTGTCAGAGCCTTACTGAGGACTTGGAGTTTCGCAAAAGCATGTATGAA
GAGGAGATTAACGAGACCAGAAGGAAGCATGAAACGCGCTTGGTAGAGGTGGATTCTGGGCGTCAAATTG
AGTATGAGTACAAGCTGGCGCAAGCCCTTCATGAGATGAGAGAGCAACATGATGCCCAAGTGAGGCTGTA
TAAGGAGGAGCTGGAGCAGACTTACCATGCCAAACTTGAGAATGCCAGACTGTCATCAGAGATGAATACT
TCTACTGTCAACAGTGCCAGGGAAGAACTGATGGAAAGCCGCATGAGAATTGAGAGCCTTTCATCCCAGC
TTTCTAATCTACAGAAAGAGTCTAGAGCATGTTTGGAAAGGATTCAAGAATTAGAGGACTTGCTTGCTAA
AGAAAAAGACAACTCTCGTCGCATGCTGACAGACAAAGAGAGAGAGATGGCGGAAATAAGGGATCAAATG
CAGCAACAGCTGAATGACTATGAACAGCTTCTTGATGTAAAGTTAGCCCTGGACATGGAAATCAGTGCTT
ACAGGAAACTCTTAGAAGGCGAAGAAGAGAGGTTGAAGCTGTCTCCAAGCCCTTCTTCCCGTGTGACAGT
ATCCCGAGCATCCTCAAGTCGTAGTGTACGTACAACTAGAGGAAAGCGGAAGAGGGTTGATGTGGAAGAA
TCAGAGGCGAGTAGTAGTGTTAGCATCTCTCATTCCGCCTCAGCCACTGGAAATGTTTGCATCGAAGAAA
TTGATGTTGATGGGAAATTTATCCGCTTGAAGAACACTTCTGAACAGGATCAACCAATGGGAGGCTGGGA
GATGATCAGAAAAATTGGAGACACATCAGTCAGTTATAAATATACCTCAAGATATGTGCTGAAGGCAGGC
CAGACTGTTACAATTTGGGCTGCAAACGCTGGTGTCACAGCCAGCCCCCCAACTGACCTCATCTGGAAGA
ACCAGAACTCGTGGGGCACTGGCGAAGATGTGAAGGTTATATTGAAAAATTCTCAGGGAGAGGAGGTTGC
TCAAAGAAGTACAGTCTTTAAAACAACCATACCTGAAGAAGAGGAGGAGGAGGAAGAAGCAGCTGGAGTG
GTTGTTGAGGAAGAACTTTTCCACCAGCAGGGAACCCCAAGAGCATCCAATAGAAGCTGTGCAATTATGT
AGACCCAGCTTTCTTGTACAAAGTGGTTGATCCGGTAGGCCTCGTACGCTTAATTAACGGATCCGGAATT
CCGTCCCCCTCCCCCCCCCCTAACGTTACTGGCCGAAGCCGCTTGGAATAAGGCCGGTGTGCGTTTGTCT
ATATGTTATTTTCCACCATATTGCCGTCTTTTGGCAATGTGAGGGCCCGGAAACCTGGCCCTGTCTTCTT
GACGAGCATTCCTAGGGGTCTTTCCCCTCTCGCCAAAGGAATGCAAGGTCTGTTGAATGTCGTGAAGGAA
GCAGTTCCTCTGGAAGCTTCTTGAAGACAAACAACGTCTGTAGCGACCCTTTGCAGGCAGCGGAACCCCC
CACCTGGCGACAGGTGCCTCTGCGGCCAAAAGCCACGTGTATAAGATACACCTGCAAAGGCGGCACAACC
CCAGTGCCACGTTGTGAGTTGGATAGTTGTGGAAAGAGTCAAATGGCTCTCCTCAAGCGTATTCAACAAG
GGGCTGAAGGATGCCCAGAAGGTACCCCATTGTATGGGATCTGATCTGGGGCCTCGGTGCACATGCTTTA
CATGTGTTTAGTCGAGGTTAAAAAAACGTCTAGGCCCCCCGAACCACGGGGACGTGGTTTTCCTTTGAAA
AACACGATGATAAGCTTGCCACAACCCACAAGGAGACGACCTTCCATGACCGAGTACAAGCCCACGGTGC
GCCTCGCCACCCGCGACGACGTCCCCCGGGCCGTACGCACCCTCGCCGCCGCGTTCGCCGACTACCCCGC
CACGCGCCACACCGTCGACCCGGACCGCCACATCGAGCGGGTCACCGAGCTGCAAGAACTCTTCCTCACG
CGCGTCGGGCTCGACATCGGCAAGGTGTGGGTCGCGGACGACGGCGCCGCGGTGGCGGTCTGGACCACGC
CGGAGAGCGTCGAAGCGGGGGCGGTGTTCGCCGAGATCGGCCCGCGCATGGCCGAGTTGAGCGGTTCCCG
GCTGGCCGCGCAGCAACAGATGGAAGGCCTCCTGGCGCCGCACCGGCCCAAGGAGCCCGCGTGGTTCCTG
GCCACCGTCGGCGTCTCGCCCGACCACCAGGGCAAGGGTCTGGGCAGCGCCGTCGTGCTCCCCGGAGTGG
AGGCGGCCGAGCGCGCCGGGGTGCCCGCCTTCCTGGAGACCTCCGCGCCCCGCAACCTCCCCTTCTACGA
GCGGCTCGGCTTCACCGTCACCGCCGACGTCGAGGTGCCCGAAGGACCGCGCACCTGGTGCATGACCCGC
AAGCCCGGTGCCTGACGCCCGCCCCACGACCCGCAGCGCCCGACCGAAAGGAGCGCACGACCCCATGGCT
CCGACCGAAGCCACCCGGGGCGGCCCCGCCGACCCCGCACCCGCCCCCGAGGCCCACCGACTCTAGTCGA
GGGCTGCAGCGCTGCAGAGGCCGAGTGCAGAACTGCTCCAAAGGGACCTCAAGGCTTTCCGAGGGACACT
AGGCTGACTCCATCGAGCCAGTGTAGAGATAAGCTTATCGATTAGTCCAATTTGTTAAAGACAGGATATC
AGTGGTCCAGGCTCTAGTTTTGACTCAACAATATCACCAGCTGAAGCCTATAGAGTACGAGCCATAGATA
AAATAAAAGATTTTATTTAGTCTCCAGAAAAAGGGGGGAATGAAAGACCCCACCTGTAGGTTTGGCAAGC
TAGCTTAAGTAACGCCATTTTGCAAGGCATGGAAAAATACATAACTGAGAATAGAGAAGTTCAGATCAAG
GTCAGGAACAGATGGAACAGGGTCGACCCTAGAGAACCATCAGATGTTTCCAGGGTGCCCCAAGGACCTG
AAATGACCCTGTGCCTTATTTGAACTAACCAATCAGTTCGCTTCTCGCTTCTGTTCGCGCGCTTCTGCTC
CCCGAGCTCAATAAAAGAGCCCACAACCCCTCACTCGGGGCGCCAGTCCTCCGATTGACTGAGTCGCCCG
GGTACCCGTGTATCCAATAAACCCTCTTGCAGTTGCATCCGACTTGTGGTCTCGCTGTTCCTTGGGAGGG
TCTCCTCTGAGTGATTGACTACCCGTCAGCGGGGGTCTTTCATTTGGGGGCTCGTCCGGGATCGGGAGAC
CCCTGCCCAGGGACCACCGACCCACCACCGGGAGGTAAGCTGGCTGCCTCGCGCGTTTCGGTGATGACGG
TGAAAACCTCTGACACATGCAGCTCCCGGAGACGGTCACAGCTTGTCTGTAAGCGGATGCCGGGAGCAGA
CAAGCCCGTCAGGGCGCGTCAGCGGGTGTTGGCGGGTGTCGGGGCGCAGCCATGACCCAGTCACGTAGCG
ATAGCGGAGTGTAGATCCGGCTGTGGAATGTGTGTCAGTTAGGGTGTGGAAAGTCCCCAGGCTCCCCAGC
AGGCAGAAGTATGCAAAGCATGCATCTCAATTAGTCAGCAACCAGGTGTGGAAAGTCCCCAGGCTCCCCA
GCAGGCAGAAGTATGCAAAGCATGCATCTCAATTAGTCAGCAACCATAGTCCCGCCCCTAACTCCGCCCA
TCCCGCCCCTAACTCCGCCCAGTTCCGCCCATTCTCCGCCCCATGGCTGACTAATTTTTTTTATTTATGC
AGAGGCCGAGGCCGCCTCGGCCTCTGAGCTATTCCAGAAGTAGTGAGGAGGCTTTTTTGGAGGCCTAGGC
TTTTGCAAAAAGCTTACTGGCTTAACTATGCGGCATCAGAGCAGATTGTACTGAGAGTGCACCATATGCG
GTGTGAAATACCGCACAGATGCGTAAGGAGAAAATACCGCATCAGGCGCTCTTCCGCTTCCTCGCTCACT
GACTCGCTGCGCTCGGTCGTTCGGCTGCGGCGAGCGGTATCAGCTCACTCAAAGGCGGTAATACGGTTAT
CCACAGAATCAGGGGATAACGCAGGAAAGAACATGTGAGCAAAAGGCCAGCAAAAGGCCAGGAACCGTAA
AAAGGCCGCGTTGCTGGCGTTTTTCCATAGGCTCCGCCCCCCTGACGAGCATCACAAAAATCGACGCTCA
AGTCAGAGGTGGCGAAACCCGACAGGACTATAAAGATACCAGGCGTTTCCCCCTGGAAGCTCCCTCGTGC
GCTCTCCTGTTCCGACCCTGCCGCTTACCGGATACCTGTCCGCCTTTCTCCCTTCGGGAAGCGTGGCGCT
TTCTCATAGCTCACGCTGTAGGTATCTCAGTTCGGTGTAGGTCGTTCGCTCCAAGCTGGGCTGTGTGCAC
GAACCCCCCGTTCAGCCCGACCGCTGCGCCTTATCCGGTAACTATCGTCTTGAGTCCAACCCGGTAAGAC
ACGACTTATCGCCACTGGCAGCAGCCACTGGTAACAGGATTAGCAGAGCGAGGTATGTAGGCGGTGCTAC
AGAGTTCTTGAAGTGGTGGCCTAACTACGGCTACACTAGAAGGACAGTATTTGGTATCTGCGCTCTGCTG
AAGCCAGTTACCTTCGGAAAAAGAGTTGGTAGCTCTTGATCCGGCAAACAAACCACCGCTGGTAGCGGTG
GTTTTTTTGTTTGCAAGCAGCAGATTACGCGCAGAAAAAAAGGATCTCAAGAAGATCCTTTGATCTTTTC
TACGGGGTCTGACGCTCAGTGGAACGAAAACTCACGTTAAGGGATTTTGGTCATGAGATTATCAAAAAGG
ATCTTCACCTAGATCCTTTTAAATTAAAAATGAAGTTTTAAATCAATCTAAAGTATATATGAGTAAACTT
GGTCTGACAGTTACCAATGCTTAATCAGTGAGGCACCTATCTCAGCGATCTGTCTATTTCGTTCATCCAT
AGTTGCCTGACTCCCCGTCGTGTAGATAACTACGATACGGGAGGGCTTACCATCTGGCCCCAGTGCTGCA
ATGATACCGCGAGACCCACGCTCACCGGCTCCAGATTTATCAGCAATAAACCAGCCAGCCGGAAGGGCCG
AGCGCAGAAGTGGTCCTGCAACTTTATCCGCCTCCATCCAGTCTATTAATTGTTGCCGGGAAGCTAGAGT
AAGTAGTTCGCCAGTTAATAGTTTGCGCAACGTTGTTGCCATTGCTGCAGGCATCGTGGTGTCACGCTCG
TCGTTTGGTATGGCTTCATTCAGCTCCGGTTCCCAACGATCAAGGCGAGTTACATGATCCCCCATGTTGT
GCAAAAAAGCGGTTAGCTCCTTCGGTCCTCCGATCGTTGTCAGAAGTAAGTTGGCCGCAGTGTTATCACT
CATGGTTATGGCAGCACTGCATAATTCTCTTACTGTCATGCCATCCGTAAGATGCTTTTCTGTGACTGGT
GAGTACTCAACCAAGTCATTCTGAGAATAGTGTATGCGGCGACCGAGTTGCTCTTGCCCGGCGTCAACAC
GGGATAATACCGCGCCACATAGCAGAACTTTAAAAGTGCTCATCATTGGAAAACGTTCTTCGGGGCGAAA
ACTCTCAAGGATCTTACCGCTGTTGAGATCCAGTTCGATGTAACCCACTCGTGCACCCAACTGATCTTCA
GCATCTTTTACTTTCACCAGCGTTTCTGGGTGAGCAAAAACAGGAAGGCAAAATGCCGCAAAAAAGGGAA
TAAGGGCGACACGGAAATGTTGAATACTCATACTCTTCCTTTTTCAATATTATTGAAGCATTTATCAGGG
TTATTGTCTCATGAGCGGATACATATTTGAATGTATTTAGAAAAATAAACAAATAGGGGTTCCGCGCACA
TTTCCCCGAAAAGTGCCACCTGACGTCTAAGAAACCATTATTATCATGACATTAACCTATAAAAATAGGC
GTATCACGAGGCCCTTTCGTCTTCAAGAATTAGCTTGGCCATTGCATACGTTGTATCCATATCATAATAT
GTACATTTATATTGGCTCATGTCCAACATTACCGCCATGTT
Features (pLannotate 1.2.2; 24 found; start..end, strand, type, name):
      1..380     +  enhancer       CMV enhancer: human cytomegalovirus immediate early enhancer
    381..584     +  promoter       CMV promoter: human cytomegalovirus (CMV) immediate early promoter
    585..760     +  LTR            5' LTR (truncated): truncated long terminal repeat from Moloney murine sarcoma virus
    882..1156    +  misc_feature   MESV Ψ (fragment): packaging signal of murine embryonic stem cell virus
   1223..1639    +  CDS            gag (truncated): truncated Moloney murine leukemia virus (MMLV) gag gene lacking the start codon
   1676..1979    +  enhancer       CMV enhancer: human cytomegalovirus immediate early enhancer
   1980..2183    +  promoter       CMV promoter: human cytomegalovirus (CMV) immediate early promoter
   2322..3038    +  CDS            EGFP: EGFP is a basic (constitutively fluorescent) green fluorescent protein published in 1996, derived from Aequorea victoria. It is reported to be a rapidly-maturing weak dimer with moderate acid sensitivity.
   3048..3072    +  protein_bind   attB1: mutant version of attB; recombination site for the Gateway® BP reaction BP Clonase™
   3075..4829    +  CDS            LMNB1: LMNB1_HUMAN - Also known as LMN2, LMNB. Experimental evidence at protein level: Swiss-Prot protein existence level 1. Lamins are components of the nuclear lamina, a fibrous layer on the nucleoplasmic side of the inner nuclear membrane, which is thought to provide a framework for the nuclear envelope and may also interact with chromatin. From Homo sapiens (Human).
   4833..4857    -  protein_bind   attB2: mutant version of attB; recombination site for the Gateway® BP reaction BP Clonase™
   5011..5473    +  misc_feature   IRES: internal ribosome entry site (IRES) of the encephalomyocarditis virus (EMCV)
   5506..6105    +  CDS            PuroR: puromycin N-acetyltransferase; pac from Streptomyces alboniger; confers resistance to puromycin
   6155..6220    +  CDS            dmpM (fragment): DMPM_STRAD - Protein inferred from homology: Swiss-Prot protein existence level 3. From Streptomyces alboniger.
   6233..6304    +  CDS            Mos (fragment): MOS_MOUSE - Experimental evidence at transcript level: Swiss-Prot protein existence level 2. From Mus musculus (Mouse).
   6337..6437    +  CDS            env (fragment): murine leukemia virus gPr80 envelope polyprotein precursor; env; proteolytically cleaved into gp70SU and p15TM subunits
   6479..6904    +  LTR            3' LTR (ΔU3): self-inactivating 3' long terminal repeat (LTR) from Moloney murine leukemia virus
   6973..7013    +  CDS            rop (fragment): Rop protein, which maintains plasmids at low copy number; rop
   7115..7153    +  misc_feature   bom (fragment): basis of mobility region from pBR322
   7170..7499    +  promoter       SV40 promoter: SV40 enhancer and early promoter
   7505..7606    +  misc_feature   bom (fragment): basis of mobility region from pBR322
   7792..8380    -  rep_origin     ori: high-copy-number ColE1/pMB1/pBR322/pUC origin of replication
   8551..9411    -  CDS            AmpR: β-lactamase; bla; confers resistance to ampicillin, carbenicillin, and related antibiotics
   9412..9516    -  promoter       AmpR promoter: bla
