[The description below was written by a language model from this plasmid's Addgene catalogue record and pLannotate feature annotations shown in this document.]
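Description:
pQCXIP-GFP-LmnB1 is a self-inactivating gammaretroviral (MMLV-type) expression vector built on the pQCXIP backbone for stable delivery of GFP-tagged human lamin B1 into mammalian cells. In bacteria it is maintained through a high-copy ColE1/pUC-type origin and selected with ampicillin via the β-lactamase gene. The sequenced plasmid is about 9.7 kb.

The viral genome is transcribed in packaging cells from a hybrid 5′ element in which a CMV enhancer/promoter is fused to a truncated LTR, followed by the Ψ packaging signal and a truncated, start-codon-deficient gag segment that supports efficient encapsidation. The 3′ LTR carries a U3 deletion, which is copied to the 5′ end during reverse transcription. As a result, the integrated provirus lacks LTR promoter activity, and expression depends on the internal CMV immediate-early enhancer/promoter. That promoter drives a bicistronic transcript. The first cistron encodes EGFP fused to the N terminus of LMNB1, with the lamin coding region flanked by attB1 and attB2 Gateway recombination remnants, although the record lists Gibson assembly as the cloning method. The second cistron is an EMCV IRES followed by puromycin N-acetyltransferase, so puromycin-resistant cells should also express the fusion. Short annotated fragments (env, Mos, dmpM, rop, bom) and an SV40 promoter appear to be backbone remnants with no stated function.

Lamin B1 is a component of the nuclear lamina, so the GFP fusion serves as a fluorescent marker of the nuclear envelope. The associated publication concerns TREX1 and cGAS activation at micronuclei, but the record states the purpose only as retroviral expression of GFP-LmnB1.
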