Addgene plasmid #164249: pQCXIP-GFP-LmnB1
Purpose: retroviral plasmid for GFP-LmnB1
Depositing lab: John Maciejowski. Depositing organization: Memorial Sloan-Kettering Cancer Center. Publication: ER-directed TREX1 limits cGAS activation at micronuclei. Mohr L, Toufektchan E, von Morgen P, Chu K, Kapoor A, Maciejowski J. Mol Cell. 2021 Jan 12. pii: S1097-2765(20)30958-8. doi: 10.1016/j.molcel.2020.12.037. PubMed 33476576.
Backbone
  Vector backbone: pQCXIP
  Backbone size w/o insert (bp): 7879
  Vector type: Mammalian Expression, Retroviral
  Selectable markers: Puromycin
Growth in bacteria
  Bacterial resistance: Ampicillin, 100 μg/mL
  Growth temperature: 30°C
  Growth strain: NEB Stable
  Copy number: High Copy
Gene/Insert
  Gene/Insert name: LMNB1 (alt name: Lamin B1)
  Species: H. sapiens (human)
  Insert size (bp): 2890
  GenBank ID: NM_005573.4
  Entrez Gene: LMNB1 (a.k.a. ADLD, LMN, LMN2, LMNB, MCPH26)
  Promoter: CMV
  Tag / fusion protein: GFP (N terminal on backbone)
  Cloning method: Gibson Cloning
  Sequencing primers: 5′ ggacgacggcaactacaagac
Terms and licenses: Academic/Nonprofit Terms; Industry Terms: Not Available to Industry
How to cite: pQCXIP-GFP-LmnB1 was a gift from John Maciejowski (Addgene plasmid # 164249 ; http://n2t.net/addgene:164249 ; RRID:Addgene_164249)
