>Addgene plasmid #164249 | pQCXIP-GFP-LmnB1 | depositor partial sequence | sequence record 321607 | backbone
TCCGCGTTACATAACTTACGGTAAATGGCCCGCCTGGCTGACCGCCCAACGACCCCCGCCCATTGACGTC
AATAATGACGTATGTTCCCATAGTAACGCCAATAGGGACTTTCCATTGACGTCAATGGGTGGAGTATTTA
CGGTAAACTGCCCACTTGGCAGTACATCAAGTGTATCATATGCCAAGTACGCCCCCTATTGACGTCAATG
ACGGTAAATGGCCCGCCTGGCATTATGCCCAGTACATGACCTTATGGGACTTTCCTACTTGGCAGTACAT
CTACGTATTAGTCATCGCTATTACCATGGTGATGCGGTTTTGGCAGTACATCAATGGGCGTGGATAGCGG
TTTGACTCACGGGGATTTCCAAGTCTCCACCCCATTGACGTCAATGGGAGTTTGTTTTGGCACCAAAATC
AACGGGACTTTCCAAAATGTCGTAACAACTCCGCCCCATTGACGCAAATGGGCGGTAGGCGTGTACGGTG
GGAGGTCTATATAAGCAGAGCTCAATAAAAGAGCCCACAACCCCTCACTCGGCGCGCCAGTCTTCCGATA
GACTGCGTCGCCCGGGTACCCGTATTCCCAATAAAGCCTCTTGCTGTTTGCATCCGAATCGTGGTCTCGC
TGTTCCTTGGGAGGGTCTCCTCTGAGTGATTGACTACCCACGACGGGGGTCTTTCATTTGGGGGCTCGTC
CGGGATTTGGAGACCCCTGCCCAGGGACCACCGACCCACCACCGGGAGGTAAGCTGGCCAGCAACTTATC
TGTGTCTGTCCGATTGTCTAGTGTCTATGTTTGATGTTATGCGCCTGCGTCTGTACTAGTTAGCTAACTA
GCTCTGTATCTGGCGGACCCGTGGTGGAACTGACGAGTTCTGAACACCCGGCCGCAACCCTGGGAGACGT
CCCAGGGACTTTGGGGGCCGTTTTTGTGGCCCGACCTGAGGAAGGGAGTCGATGTGGAATCCGACCCCGT
CAGGATATGTGGTTCTGGTAGGAGACGAGAACCTAAAACAGTTCCCGCCTCCGTCTGAATTTTTGCTTTC
GGTTTGGAACCGAAGCCGCGCGTCTTGTCTGCTGCAGCGCTGCAGCATCGTTCTGTGTTGTCTCTGTCTG
ACTGTGTTTCTGTATTTGTCTGAAAATTAGGGCCAGACTGTTACCACTCCCTTAAGTTTGACCTTAGGTC
ACTGGAAAGATGTCGAGCGGATCGCTCACAACCAGTCGGTAGATGTCAAGAAGAGACGTTGGGTTACCTT
CTGCTCTGCAGAATGGCCAACCTTTAACGTCGGATGGCCGCGAGACGGCACCTTTAACCGAGACCTCATC
ACCCAGGTTAAGATCAAGGTCTTTTCACCTGGCCCGCATGGACACCCAGACCAGGTCCCCTACATCGTGA
CCTGGGAAGCCTTGGCTTTTGACCCCCCTCCCTGGGTCAAGCCCTTTGTACACCCTAAGCCTCCGCCTCC
TCTTCCTCCATCCGCCCCGTCTCTCCCCCTTGAACCTCCTCGTTCGACCCCGCCTCGATCCTCCCTTTAT
CCAGCCCTCACTCCTTCTCTAGGCGCCGGAATTGAAGATCTGGGGGATCGATCCTCTAGAGTCCGTTACA
TAACTTACGGTAAATGGCCCGCCTGGCTGACCGCCCAACGACCCCCGCCCATTGACGTCAATAATGACGT
ATGTTCCCATAGTAACGCCAATAGGGACTTTCCATTGACGTCAATGGGTGGAGTATTTACGGTAAACTGC
CCACTTGGCAGTACATCAAGTGTATCATATGCCAAGTACGCCCCCTATTGACGTCAATGACGGTAAATGG
CCCGCCTGGCATTATGCCCAGTACATGACCTTATGGGACTTTCCTACTTGGCAGTACATCTACGTATTAG
TCATCGCTATTACCATGGTGATGCGGTTTTGGCAGTACATCAATGGGCGTGAATAGCGGTTTGACTCACG
GGGATTTCCAAGTCTCCACCCCATTGACGTCAATGGGAGTTTGTTTTGGCACCAAAATCAACGGGACTTT
CCAAAATGTCGTAACAACTCCGCCCCATTGACGCAAATGGGCGGTAGGCGTGTACGGTGGGAGGTCTATA
TAAGCAGAGCTCGTTTAGTGAACCGTCAGATCGCCTGGAGACGCCATCCACGCTGTTTTGACCTCCATAG
AAGACACCGGGACCGATCCAGCCTCCGCGGCCGGGAACGGTGCATTGGAACGCTGCAGGAATTGATCCGC
GGCCGCATGGTGAGCAAGGGCGAGGAGCTGTTCACCGGGGTGGTGCCCATCCTGGTCGAGCTGGACGGCG
ACGTAAACGGCCACAAGTTCAGCGTGTCCGGCGAGGGCGAGGGCGATGCCACCTACGGCAAGCTGACCCT
GAAGTTCATCTGCACCACCGGCAAGCTGCCCGTGCCCTGGCCCACCCTCGTGACCACCCTGACCTACGGC
GTGCAGTGCTTCAGCCGCTACCCCGACCACATGAAGCAGCACGACTTCTTCAAGTCCGCCATGCCCGAAG
GCTACGTCCAGGAGCGCACCATCTTCTTCAAGGACGACGGCAACTACAAGACCCGCGCCGAGGTGAAGTT
CGAGGGCGACACCCTGGTGAACCGCATCGAGCTGAAGGGCATCGACTTCAAGGAGGACGGCAACATCCTG
GGGCACAAGCTGGAGTACAACTACAACAGCCACAACGTCTATATCATGGCCGACAAGCAGAAGAACGGCA
TCAAGGTGAACTTCAAGATCCGCCACAACATCGAGGACGGCAGCGTGCAGCTCGCCGACCACTACCAGCA
GAACACCCCCATCGGCGACGGCCCCGTGCTGCTGCCCGACAACCACTACCTGAGCACCCAGTCCGCCCTG
AGCAAAGACCCCAACGAGAAGCGCGATCACATGGTCCTGCTGGAGTTCGTGACCGCCGCCGGGATCACTC
TCGGCATGGACGAGCTGTACAAGACCGGTAGGCCTCGTACGCTTAATTAACGGATCCGGAATTCCGCCCC
TCTCCCTCCCCCCCCCCTAACGTTACTGGCCGAAGCCGCTTGGAATAAGGCCGGTGTGCGTTTGTCTATA
TGTTATTTTCCACCATATTGCCGTCTTTTGGCAATGTGAGGGCCCGGAAACCTGGCCCTGTCTTCTTGAC
GAGCATTCCTAGGGGTCTTTCCCCTCTCGCCAAAGGAATGCAAGGTCTGTTGAATGTCGTGAAGGAAGCA
GTTCCTCTGGAAGCTTCTTGAAGACAAACAACGTCTGTAGCGACCCTTTGCAGGCAGCGGAACCCCCCAC
CTGGCGACAGGTGCCTCTGCGGCCAAAAGCCACGTGTATAAGATACACCTGCAAAGGCGGCACAACCCCA
GTGCCACGTTGTGAGTTGGATAGTTGTGGAAAGAGTCAAATGGCTCTCCTCAAGCGTATTCAACAAGGGG
CTGAAGGATGCCCAGAAGGTACCCCATTGTATGGGATCTGATCTGGGGCCTCGGTGCACATGCTTTACAT
GTGTTTAGTCGAGGTTAAAAAACGTCTAGGCCCCCCGAACCACGGGGACGTGGTTTTCCTTTGAAAAACA
CGATGATAAGCTTGCCACAACCCACAAGGAGACGACCTTCCATGACCGAGTACAAGCCCACGGTGCGCCT
CGCCACCCGCGACGACGTCCCCCGGGCCGTACGCACCCTCGCCGCCGCGTTCGCCGACTACCCCGCCACG
CGCCACACCGTCGACCCGGACCGCCACATCGAGCGGGTCACCGAGCTGCAAGAACTCTTCCTCACGCGCG
TCGGGCTCGACATCGGCAAGGTGTGGGTCGCGGACGACGGCGCCGCGGTGGCGGTCTGGACCACGCCGGA
GAGCGTCGAAGCGGGGGCGGTGTTCGCCGAGATCGGCCCGCGCATGGCCGAGTTGAGCGGTTCCCGGCTG
GCCGCGCAGCAACAGATGGAAGGCCTCCTGGCGCCGCACCGGCCCAAGGAGCCCGCGTGGTTCCTGGCCA
CCGTCGGCGTCTCGCCCGACCACCAGGGCAAGGGTCTGGGCAGCGCCGTCGTGCTCCCCGGAGTGGAGGC
GGCCGAGCGCGCCGGGGTGCCCGCCTTCCTGGAGACCTCCGCGCCCCGCAACCTCCCCTTCTACGAGCGG
CTCGGCTTCACCGTCACCGCCGACGTCGAGTGCCCGAAGGACCGCGCGACCTGGTGCATGACCCGCAAGC
CCGGTGCCTGACGCCCGCCCCACGACCCGCAGCGCCCGACCGAAAGGAGCGCACGACCCCATGGCTCCGA
CCGAAGCCGACCCGGGCGGCCCCGCCGACCCCGCACCCGCCCCCGAGGCCCACCGACTCTAGTCGAGGGC
TGCAGCGCTGCAGAGGCCGAGTGCAGAACTGCTCCAAAGGGACCTCAAGGCTTTCCGAGGGACACTAGGC
TGACTCCATCGAGCCAGTGTAGAGATAAGCTTATCGATTAGTCCAATTTGTTAAAGACAGGATATCAGTG
GTCCAGGCTCTAGTTTTGACTCAACAATATCACCAGCTGAAGCCTATAGAGTACGAGCCATAGATAAAAT
AAAAGATTTTATTTAGTCTCCAGAAAAAGGGGGGAATGAAAGACCCCACCTGTAGGTTTGGCAAGCTAGC
TTAAGTAACGCCATTTTGCAAGGCATGGAAAAATACATAACTGAGAATAGAGAAGTTCAGATCAAGGTCA
GGAACAGATGGAACAGGGTCGACCCTAGAGAACCATCAGATGTTTCCAGGGTGCCCCAAGGACCTGAAAT
GACCCTGTGCCTTATTTGAACTAACCAATCAGTTCGCTTCTCGCTTCTGTTCGCGCGCTTCTGCTCCCCG
AGCTCAATAAAAGAGCCCACAACCCCTCACTCGGGGCGCCAGTCCTCCGATTGACTGAGTCGCCCGGGTA
CCCGTGTATCCAATAAACCCTCTTGCAGTTGCATCCGACTTGTGGTCTCGCTGTTCCTTGGGAGGGTCTC
CTCTGAGTGATTGACTACCCGTCAGCGGGGGTCTTTCATTTGGGGGCTCGTCCGGGATCGGGAGACCCCT
GCCCAGGGACCACCGACCCACCACCGGGAGGTAAGCTGGCTGCCTCGCGCGTTTCGGTGATGACGGTGAA
AACCTCTGACACATGCAGCTCCCGGAGACGGTCACAGCTTGTCTGTAAGCGGATGCCGGGAGCAGACAAG
CCCGTCAGGGCGCGTCAGCGGGTGTTGGCGGGTGTCGGGGCGCAGCCATGACCCAGTCACGTAGCGATAG
CGGAGTGTAGATCCGGCTGTGGAATGTGTGTCAGTTAGGGTGTGGAAAGTCCCCAGGCTCCCCAGCAGGC
AGAAGTATGCAAAGCATGCATCTCAATTAGTCAGCAACCAGGTGTGGAAAGTCCCCAGGCTCCCCAGCAG
GCAGAAGTATGCAAAGCATGCATCTCAATTAGTCAGCAACCATAGTCCCGCCCCTAACTCCGCCCATCCC
GCCCCTAACTCCGCCCAGTTCCGCCCATTCTCCGCCCCATGGCTGACTAATTTTTTTTATTTATGCAGAG
GCCGAGGCCGCCTCGGCCTCTGAGCTATTCCAGAAGTAGTGAGGAGGCTTTTTTGGAGGCCTAGGCTTTT
GCAAAAAGCTTACTGGCTTAACTATGCGGCATCAGAGCAGATTGTACTGAGAGTGCACCATATGCGGTGT
GAAATACCGCACAGATGCGTAAGGAGAAAATACCGCATCAGGCGCTCTTCCGCTTCCTCGCTCACTGACT
CGCTGCGCTCGGTCGTTCGGCTGCGGCGAGCGGTATCAGCTCACTCAAAGGCGGTAATACGGTTATCCAC
AGAATCAGGGGATAACGCAGGAAAGAACATGTGAGCAAAAGGCCAGCAAAAGGCCAGGAACCGTAAAAAG
GCCGCGTTGCTGGCGTTTTTCCATAGGCTCCGCCCCCCTGACGAGCATCACAAAAATCGACGCTCAAGTC
AGAGGTGGCGAAACCCGACAGGACTATAAAGATACCAGGCGTTTCCCCCTGGAAGCTCCCTCGTGCGCTC
TCCTGTTCCGACCCTGCCGCTTACCGGATACCTGTCCGCCTTTCTCCCTTCGGGAAGCGTGGCGCTTTCT
CATAGCTCACGCTGTAGGTATCTCAGTTCGGTGTAGGTCGTTCGCTCCAAGCTGGGCTGTGTGCACGAAC
CCCCCGTTCAGCCCGACCGCTGCGCCTTATCCGGTAACTATCGTCTTGAGTCCAACCCGGTAAGACACGA
CTTATCGCCACTGGCAGCAGCCACTGGTAACAGGATTAGCAGAGCGAGGTATGTAGGCGGTGCTACAGAG
TTCTTGAAGTGGTGGCCTAACTACGGCTACACTAGAAGGACAGTATTTGGTATCTGCGCTCTGCTGAAGC
CAGTTACCTTCGGAAAAAGAGTTGGTAGCTCTTGATCCGGCAAACAAACCACCGCTGGTAGCGGTGGTTT
TTTTGTTTGCAAGCAGCAGATTACGCGCAGAAAAAAAGGATCTCAAGAAGATCCTTTGATCTTTTCTACG
GGGTCTGACGCTCAGTGGAACGAAAACTCACGTTAAGGGATTTTGGTCATGAGATTATCAAAAAGGATCT
TCACCTAGATCCTTTTAAATTAAAAATGAAGTTTTAAATCAATCTAAAGTATATATGAGTAAACTTGGTC
TGACAGTTACCAATGCTTAATCAGTGAGGCACCTATCTCAGCGATCTGTCTATTTCGTTCATCCATAGTT
GCCTGACTCCCCGTCGTGTAGATAACTACGATACGGGAGGGCTTACCATCTGGCCCCAGTGCTGCAATGA
TACCGCGAGACCCACGCTCACCGGCTCCAGATTTATCAGCAATAAACCAGCCAGCCGGAAGGGCCGAGCG
CAGAAGTGGTCCTGCAACTTTATCCGCCTCCATCCAGTCTATTAATTGTTGCCGGGAAGCTAGAGTAAGT
AGTTCGCCAGTTAATAGTTTGCGCAACGTTGTTGCCATTGCTGCAGGCATCGTGGTGTCACGCTCGTCGT
TTGGTATGGCTTCATTCAGCTCCGGTTCCCAACGATCAAGGCGAGTTACATGATCCCCCATGTTGTGCAA
AAAAGCGGTTAGCTCCTTCGGTCCTCCGATCGTTGTCAGAAGTAAGTTGGCCGCAGTGTTATCACTCATG
GTTATGGCAGCACTGCATAATTCTCTTACTGTCATGCCATCCGTAAGATGCTTTTCTGTGACTGGTGAGT
ACTCAACCAAGTCATTCTGAGAATAGTGTATGCGGCGACCGAGTTGCTCTTGCCCGGCGTCAACACGGGA
TAATACCGCGCCACATAGCAGAACTTTAAAAGTGCTCATCATTGGAAAACGTTCTTCGGGGCGAAAACTC
TCAAGGATCTTACCGCTGTTGAGATCCAGTTCGATGTAACCCACTCGTGCACCCAACTGATCTTCAGCAT
CTTTTACTTTCACCAGCGTTTCTGGGTGAGCAAAAACAGGAAGGCAAAATGCCGCAAAAAAGGGAATAAG
GGCGACACGGAAATGTTGAATACTCATACTCTTCCTTTTTCAATATTATTGAAGCATTTATCAGGGTTAT
TGTCTCATGAGCGGATACATATTTGAATGTATTTAGAAAAATAAACAAATAGGGGTTCCGCGCACATTTC
CCCGAAAAGTGCCACCTGACGTCTAAGAAACCATTATTATCATGACATTAACCTATAAAAATAGGCGTAT
CACGAGGCCCTTTCGTCTTCAAGAATTAGCTTGGCCATTGCATACGTTGTATCCATATCATAATATGTAC
ATTTATATTGGCTCATGTCCAACATTACCGCCATGTTGACATTGATTATTGACTAGTTATTAATAGTAAT
CAATTACGGGGTCATTAGTTCATAGCCCATATATGGAGT
